>Addgene plasmid #167676 | pRU325 | depositor full sequence | sequence record 325662 | pRU325 sequence 4595 bps
CTTTCCTGCGTTATCCCCTGATTCTGTGGATAACCGTATTACCGCCTTTGAGTGAGCTGATACCGCTCGC
CGCAGCCGAACGACCGAGCGCAGCGAGTCAGTGAGCGAGGAAGCGGAAGAGCGCCCAATACGCAAACCGC
CTCTCCCCGCGCGTTGGCCGATTCATTAATGCAGCTGGCACGACAGGTTTCCCGACTGGAAAGCGGGCAG
TGAGCGCAACGCAATTAATACGCGTACCGCTAGCCAGGAAGAGTTTGTAGAAACGCAAAAAGGCCATCCG
TCAGGATGGCCTTCTGCTTAGTTTGATGCCTGGCAGTTTATGGCGGGCGTCCTGCCCGCCACCCTCCGGG
CCGTTGCTTCACAACGTTCAAATCCGCTCCCGGCGGATTTGTCCTACTCAGGAGAGCGTTCACCGACAAA
CAACAGATAAAACGAAAGGCCCAGTCTTCCGACTGAGCCTTTCGTTTTATTTGATGCCTGGCAGTTCCCT
ACTCTCGCGTTAACGCTAGCATGGATGTTTTCCCAGTCACGACGTTGTAAAACGACGGCCAGTCTTAAGC
TCGGGCCCCAAATAATGATTTTATTTTGACTGATAGTGACCTGTTCGTTGCAACACATTGATGAGCAATG
CTTTTTTATAATGCCAACTTTGTACAAAAAAGCAGGCTTATACAAAAGTTGCCCCATGGCGTTCCCTCTA
GATAACGCAGGATCCCCAAGTGGTGGCTATCGAGACCGTCGACCGACAGCCTTCCAAATGTTCTTCGGGT
GATGCTGCCAACTTAGTCGACCGACAGCCTTCCAAATGTTCTTCTCAAACGGAATCGTCGTATCCAGCCT
ACTCGCTATTGTCCTCAATGCCGTATTAAATCATAAAAAGAAATAAGAAAAAGAGGTGCGAGCCTCTTTT
TTGTGTGACAAAATAAAAACATCTACCTATTCATATACGCTAGTGTCATAGTCCTGAAAATCATCTGCAT
CAAGAACAATTTCACAACTCTTATACTTTTCTCTTACAAGTCGTTCGGCTTCATCTGGATTTTCAGCCTC
TATACTTACTAAACGTGATAAAGTTTCTGTAATTTCTACTGTATCGACCTGCAGACTGGCTGTGTATAAG
GGAGCCTGACATTTATATTCCCCAGAACATCAGGTTAATGGCGTTTTTGATGTCATTTTCGCGGTGGCTG
AGATCAGCCACTTCTTCCCCGATAACGGAGACCGGCACACTGGCCATATCGGTGGTCATCATGCGCCAGC
TTTCATCCCCGATATGCACCACCGGGTAAAGTTCACGGGAGACTTTATCTGACAGCAGACGTGCACTGGC
CAGGGGGATCACCATCCGTCGCCCGGGCGTGTCAATAATATCACTCTGTACATCCACAAACAGACGATAA
CGGCTCTCTCTTTTATAGGTGTAAACCTTAAACTGCATTTCACCAGCCCCTGTTCTCGTCAGCAAAAGAG
CCGTTCATTTCAATAAACCGGGCGACCTCAGCCATCCCTTCCTGATTTTCCGCTTTCCAGCGTTCGGCAC
GCAGACGACGGGCTTCATTCTGCATGGTTGTGCTTACCAGACCGGAGATATTGACATCATATATGCCTTG
AGCAACTGATAGCTGTCGCTGTCAACTGTCACTGTAATACGCTGCTTCATAGCATACCTCTTTTTGACAT
ACTTCGGGTATACATATCAGTATATATTCTTATACCGCAAAAATCAGCGCGCAAATACGCATACTGTTAT
CTGGCTTTTAGTAAGCCGGATCCACGCGGCGTTTACGCCCCGCCCTGCCACTCATCGCAGTACTGTTGTA
ATTCATTAAGCATTCTGCCGACATGGAAGCCATCACAGACGGCATGATGAACCTGAATCGCCAGCGGCAT
CAGCACCTTGTCGCCTTGCGTATAATATTTGCCCATGGTGAAAACGGGGGCGAAGAAGTTGTCCATATTG
GCCACGTTTAAATCAAAACTGGTGAAACTCACCCAGGGATTGGCTGAGACGAAAAACATATTCTCAATAA
ACCCTTTAGGGAAATAGGCCAGGTTTTCACCGTAACACGCCACATCTTGCGAATATATGTGTAGAAACTG
CCGGAAATCGTCGTGGTATTCACTCCAGAGCGATGAAAACGTTTCAGTTTGCTCATGGAAAACGGTGTAA
CAAGGGTGAACACTATCCCATATCACCAGCTCACCGTCTTTCATTGCCATACGGAATTCCGGATGAGCAT
TCATCAGGCGGGCAAGAATGTGAATAAAGGCCGGATAAAACTTGTGCTTATTTTTCTTTACGGTCTTTAA
AAAGGCCGTAATATCCAGCTGAACGGTCTGGTTATAGGTACATTGAGCAACTGACTGAAATGCCTCAAAA
TGTTCTTTACGATGCCATTGGGATATATCAACGGTGGTATATCCAGTGATTTTTTTCTCCATTTTAGCTT
CCTTAGCTCCTGAAAATCTCGATAACTCAAAAAATACGCCCGGTAGTGATCTTATTTCATTATGGTGAAA
GTTGGAACCTCTTACGTGCCGATCAACGTCTCATTTTCGCCAAAAGTTGGCCCAGGGCTTCCCGGTATCA
ACAGGGACACCAGGATTTATTTATTCTGCGAAGTGATCTTCCGTCACAGGTATTTATTCGGCGCAAAGTG
CGTCGGGTGATGCTGCCAACTTAGTCGACGGTCTCTTCGAACTAGTAAGGGCGAATTCGACCCAGCTTTC
TTGTACAAAGTTGGCATTATAAGAAAGCATTGCTTATCAATTTGTTGCAACGAACAGGTCACTATCAGTC
AAAATAAAATCATTATTTGCCATCCAGCTGATATCCCCTATAGTGAGTCGTATTACATGGTCATAGCTGT
TTCCTGGCAGCTCTGGCCCGTGTCTCAAAATCTCTGATGTTACATTGCACAAGATAAAATAATATCATCA
TGAACAATAAAACTGTCTGCTTACATAAACAGTAATACAAGGGGTGTTATGAGCCATATTCAACGGGAAA
CGTCGAGGCCGCGATTAAATTCCAACATGGATGCTGATTTATATGGGTATAAATGGGCTCGCGATAATGT
CGGGCAATCAGGTGCGACAATCTATCGCTTGTATGGGAAGCCCGATGCGCCAGAGTTGTTTCTGAAACAT
GGCAAAGGTAGCGTTGCCAATGATGTTACAGATGAGATGGTCAGACTAAACTGGCTGACGGAATTTATGC
CTCTTCCGACCATCAAGCATTTTATCCGTACTCCTGATGATGCATGGTTACTCACCACTGCGATCCCCGG
AAAAACAGCATTCCAGGTATTAGAAGAATATCCTGATTCAGGTGAAAATATTGTTGATGCGCTGGCAGTG
TTCCTGCGCCGGTTGCATTCGATTCCTGTTTGTAATTGTCCTTTTAACAGCGATCGCGTATTTCGTCTCG
CTCAGGCGCAATCACGAATGAATAACGGTTTGGTTGATGCGAGTGATTTTGATGACGAGCGTAATGGCTG
GCCTGTTGAACAAGTCTGGAAAGAAATGCATAAACTTTTGCCATTCTCACCGGATTCAGTCGTCACTCAT
GGTGATTTCTCACTTGATAACCTTATTTTTGACGAGGGGAAATTAATAGGTTGTATTGATGTTGGACGAG
TCGGAATCGCAGACCGATACCAGGATCTTGCCATCCTATGGAACTGCCTCGGTGAGTTTTCTCCTTCATT
ACAGAAACGGCTTTTTCAAAAATATGGTATTGATAATCCTGATATGAATAAATTGCAGTTTCATTTGATG
CTCGATGAGTTTTTCTAATCAGAATTGGTTAATTGGTTGTAACACTGGCAGAGCATTACGCTGACTTGAC
GGGACGGCGCAAGCTCATGACCAAAATCCCTTAACGTGAGTTACGCGTCGTTCCACTGAGCGTCAGACCC
CGTAGAAAAGATCAAAGGATCTTCTTGAGATCCTTTTTTTCTGCGCGTAATCTGCTGCTTGCAAACAAAA
AAACCACCGCTACCAGCGGTGGTTTGTTTGCCGGATCAAGAGCTACCAACTCTTTTTCCGAAGGTAACTG
GCTTCAGCAGAGCGCAGATACCAAATACTGTTCTTCTAGTGTAGCCGTAGTTAGGCCACCACTTCAAGAA
CTCTGTAGCACCGCCTACATACCTCGCTCTGCTAATCCTGTTACCAGTGGCTGCTGCCAGTGGCGATAAG
TCGTGTCTTACCGGGTTGGACTCAAGACGATAGTTACCGGATAAGGCGCAGCGGTCGGGCTGAACGGGGG
GTTCGTGCACACAGCCCAGCTTGGAGCGAACGACCTACACCGAACTGAGATACCTACAGCGTGAGCTATG
AGAAAGCGCCACGCTTCCCGAAGGGAGAAAGGCGGACAGGTATCCGGTAAGCGGCAGGGTCGGAACAGGA
GAGCGCACGAGGGAGCTTCCAGGGGGAAACGCCTGGTATCTTTATAGTCCTGTCGGGTTTCGCCACCTCT
GACTTGAGCGTCGATTTTTGTGATGCTCGTCAGGGGGGCGGAGCCTATGGAAAAACGCCAGCAACGCGGC
CTTTTTACGGTTCCTGGCCTTTTGCTGGCCTTTTGCTCACATGTT
Features (pLannotate 1.2.2; 14 found; start..end, strand, type, name):
    121..213     +  CDS            lacI (fragment): lac repressor; lacI; The lac repressor binds to the lac operator to inhibit transcription in E. coli. This inhibition can be relieved by adding lactose or isopropyl-β-D-thiogalactopyranoside (IPTG).
    268..295     -  terminator     rrnB T2 terminator: transcription terminator T2 from the E. coli rrnB gene
    427..470     +  terminator     rrnB T1 terminator: Escherichia coli rrnB; transcription terminator T1 from the E. coli rrnB gene
    517..553     -  CDS            lacZα (fragment): LacZα fragment of β-galactosidase; lacZ fragment
    569..668     +  protein_bind   attL1: mutant version of attL; recombination site for the Gateway® LR reaction LR Clonase™
    940..1092    -  CDS            dpnD (fragment): DPND_STRPN - Protein predicted: Swiss-Prot protein existence level 4. From Streptococcus pneumoniae serotype 4 (strain ATCC BAA-334 / TIGR4).
   1136..1438    -  CDS            ccdB: CCDB_ECOLI - Also known as G, letB, letD. Experimental evidence at protein level: Swiss-Prot protein existence level 1. Toxic component of a type II toxin-antitoxin (TA) system, functioning in plasmid maintainence. Responsible for the post- segregational killing (PSK) of plasmid-free cells, also referred to as a plasmid addiction system. Half-life of over 2 hours. Cell killing by CcdB is accompanied by filamentation, defects in chromosome and plasmid segregation, defects in cell division, formation of anucleate cells, decreased DNA synthesis and plasmid loss. Interferes with the activity of DN
   1443..1601    -  CDS            ccdA (fragment): CCDA_ECO57 - Also known as H, letA. Experimental evidence at protein level: Swiss-Prot protein existence level 1. Antitoxin component of a type II toxin-antitoxin (TA) system which inhibits the post-segregational killing (PSK) of plasmid-free cells, also referred to as a plasmid addiction system. Binds to and blocks the activity of CcdB; will also remove bound CcdB protein from the CcdB-GyrA complex by forming a CcdA-CcdB complex, a process termed rejuvenation. Functions as a transcriptional corepressor for the ccdAB operon, repression also requires CcdB (By similarity). From Escherichia coli
   1783..2442    -  CDS            CmR: chloramphenicol acetyltransferase; cat; confers resistance to chloramphenicol
   2443..2545    -  promoter       cat promoter: promoter of the E. coli cat gene encoding chloramphenicol acetyltransferase
   2720..2819    -  protein_bind   attL2: mutant version of attL; recombination site for the Gateway® LR reaction LR Clonase™
   2837..2855    -  promoter       T7 promoter: promoter for bacteriophage T7 RNA polymerase
   2989..3798    +  CDS            KanR: aminoglycoside phosphotransferase; aph(3')-Ia; confers resistance to kanamycin in bacteria or G418 (Geneticin®) in eukaryotes
   3945..4533    +  rep_origin     ori: high-copy-number ColE1/pMB1/pBR322/pUC origin of replication
