>Addgene plasmid #167676 | pRU325 | addgene full sequence | sequence record 337488 | Addgene NGS Result
GTCCTGCCCGCCACCCTCCGGGCCGTTGCTTCACAACGTTCAAATCCGCTCCCGGCGGATTTGTCCTACT
CAGGAGAGCGTTCACCGACAAACAACAGATAAAACGAAAGGCCCAGTCTTCCGACTGAGCCTTTCGTTTT
ATTTGATGCCTGGCAGTTCCCTACTCTCGCGTTAACGCTAGCATGGATGTTTTCCCAGTCACGACGTTGT
AAAACGACGGCCAGTCTTAAGCTCGGGCCCCAAATAATGATTTTATTTTGACTGATAGTGACCTGTTCGT
TGCAACACATTGATGAGCAATGCTTTTTTATAATGCCAACTTTGTACAAAAAAGCAGGCTTATACAAAAG
TTGCCCCATGGCGTTCCCTCTAGATAACGCAGGATCCCCAAGTGGTGGCTATCGAGACCGTCGACCGACA
GCCTTCCAAATGTTCTTCGGGTGATGCTGCCAACTTAGTCGACCGACAGCCTTCCAAATGTTCTTCTCAA
ACGGAATCGTCGTATCCAGCCTACTCGCTATTGTCCTCAATGCCGTATTAAATCATAAAAAGAAATAAGA
AAAAGAGGTGCGAGCCTCTTTTTTGTGTGACAAAATAAAAACATCTACCTATTCATATACGCTAGTGTCA
TAGTCCTGAAAATCATCTGCATCAAGAACAATTTCACAACTCTTATACTTTTCTCTTACAAGTCGTTCGG
CTTCATCTGGATTTTCAGCCTCTATACTTACTAAACGTGATAAAGTTTCTGTAATTTCTACTGTATCGAC
CTGCAGACTGGCTGTGTATAAGGGAGCCTGACATTTATATTCCCCAGAACATCAGGTTAATGGCGTTTTT
GATGTCATTTTCGCGGTGGCTGAGATCAGCCACTTCTTCCCCGATAACGGAGACCGGCACACTGGCCATA
TCGGTGGTCATCATGCGCCAGCTTTCATCCCCGATATGCACCACCGGGTAAAGTTCACGGGAGACTTTAT
CTGACAGCAGACGTGCACTGGCCAGGGGGATCACCATCCGTCGCCCGGGCGTGTCAATAATATCACTCTG
TACATCCACAAACAGACGATAACGGCTCTCTCTTTTATAGGTGTAAACCTTAAACTGCATTTCACCAGCC
CCTGTTCTCGTCAGCAAAAGAGCCGTTCATTTCAATAAACCGGGCGACCTCAGCCATCCCTTCCTGATTT
TCCGCTTTCCAGCGTTCGGCACGCAGACGACGGGCTTCATTCTGCATGGTTGTGCTTACCAGACCGGAGA
TATTGACATCATATATGCCTTGAGCAACTGATAGCTGTCGCTGTCAACGGTCACTGTAATACGCTGCTTC
ATAGCATACCTCTTTTTGACATACTTCGGGTATACATATCAGTATATATTCTTATACCGCAAAAATCAGC
GCGCAAATACGCATACTGTTATCTGGCTTTTAGTAAGCCGGATCCACGCGGCGTTTACGCCCCCCCTGCC
ACTCATCGCAGTACTGTTGTAATTCATTAAGCATTCTGCCGACATGGAAGCCATCACAAACGGCATGATG
AACCTGAATCGCCAGCGGCATCAGCACCTTGTCGCCTTGCGTATAATATTTGCCCATGGTGAAAACGGGG
GCGAAGAAGTTGTCCATATTGGCCACGTTTAAATCAAAACTGGTGAAACTCACCCAGGGATTGGCTGAGA
CGAAAAACATATTCTCAATAAACCCTTTAGGGAAATAGGCCAGGTTTTCACCGTAACACGCCACATCTTG
CGAATATATGTGTAGAAACTGCCGGAAATCGTCGTGGTATTCACTCCAGAGCGATGAAAACGTTTCAGTT
TGCTCATGGAAAACGGTGTAACAAGGGTGAACACTATCCCATATCACCAGCTCACCGTCTTTCATTGCCA
TACGGAATTCCGGATGAGCATTCATCAGGCGGGCAAGAATGTGAATAAAGGCCGGATAAAACTTGTGCTT
ATTTTTCTTTACGGTCTTTAAAAAGGCCGTAATATCCAGCTGAACGGTCTGGTTATAGGTACATTGAGCA
ACTGACTGAAATGCCTCAAAATGTTCTTTACGATGCCATTGGGATATATCAACGGTGGTATATCCAGTGA
TTTTTTTCTCCATTTTAGCTTCCTTAGCTCCTGAAAATCTCGATAACTCAAAAAATACGCCCGGTAGTGA
TCTTATTTCATTATGGTGAAAGTTGGAACCTCTTACGTGCCGATCAACGTCTCATTTTCGCCAAAAGTTG
GCCCAGGGCTTCCCGGTATCAACAGGGACACCAGGATTTATTTATTCTGCGAAGTGATCTTCCGTCACAG
GTATTTATTCGGCGCAAAGTGCGTCGGGTGATGCTGCCAACTTAGTCGACGGTCTCTTCGAACTAGTAAG
GGCGAATTCGACCCAGCTTTCTTGTACAAAGTTGGCATTATAAGAAAGCATTGCTTATCAATTTGTTGCA
ACGAACAGGTCACTATCAGTCAAAATAAAATCATTATTTGCCATCCAGCTGATATCCCCTATAGTGAGTC
GTATTACATGGTCATAGCTGTTTCCTGGCAGCTCTGGCCCGTGTCTCAAAATCTCTGATGTTACATTGCA
CAAGATAAAAATATATCATCATGAACAATAAAACTGTCTGCTTACATAAACAGTAATACAAGGGGTGTTA
TGAGCCATATTCAACGGGAAACGTCGAGGCCGCGATTAAATTCCAACATGGATGCTGATTTATATGGGTA
TAAATGGGCTCGCGATAATGTCGGGCAATCAGGTGCGACAATCTATCGCTTGTATGGGAAGCCCGATGCG
CCAGAGTTGTTTCTGAAACATGGCAAAGGTAGCGTTGCCAATGATGTTACAGATGAGATGGTCAGACTAA
ACTGGCTGACGGAATTTATGCCTCTTCCGACCATCAAGCATTTTATCCGTACTCCTGATGATGCATGGTT
ACTCACCACTGCGATCCCCGGAAAAACAGCATTCCAGGTATTAGAAGAATATCCTGATTCAGGTGAAAAT
ATTGTTGATGCGCTGGCAGTGTTCCTGCGCCGGTTGCATTCGATTCCTGTTTGTAATTGTCCTTTTAACA
GCGATCGCGTATTTCGTCTCGCTCAGGCGCAATCACGAATGAATAACGGTTTGGTTGATGCGAGTGATTT
TGATGACGAGCGTAATGGCTGGCCTGTTGAACAAGTCTGGAAAGAAATGCATAAACTTTTGCCATTCTCA
CCGGATTCAGTCGTCACTCATGGTGATTTCTCACTTGATAACCTTATTTTTGACGAGGGGAAATTAATAG
GTTGTATTGATGTTGGACGAGTCGGAATCGCAGACCGATACCAGGATCTTGCCATCCTATGGAACTGCCT
CGGTGAGTTTTCTCCTTCATTACAGAAACGGCTTTTTCAAAAATATGGTATTGATAATCCTGATATGAAT
AAATTGCAGTTTCATTTGATGCTCGATGAGTTTTTCTAATCAGAATTGGTTAATTGGTTGTAACACTGGC
AGAGCATTACGCTGACTTGACGGGACGGCGCAAGCTCATGACCAAAATCCCTTAACGTGAGTTACGCGTC
GTTCCACTGAGCGTCAGACCCCGTAGAAAAGATCAAAGGATCTTCTTGAGATCCTTTTTTTCTGCGCGTA
ATCTGCTGCTTGCAAACAAAAAAACCACCGCTACCAGCGGTGGTTTGTTTGCCGGATCAAGAGCTACCAA
CTCTTTTTCCGAAGGTAACTGGCTTCAGCAGAGCGCAGATACCAAATACTGTTCTTCTAGTGTAGCCGTA
GTTAGGCCACCACTTCAAGAACTCTGTAGCACCGCCTACATACCTCGCTCTGCTAATCCTGTTACCAGTG
GCTGCTGCCAGTGGCGATAAGTCGTGTCTTACCGGGTTGGACTCAAGACGATAGTTACCGGATAAGGCGC
AGCGGTCGGGCTGAACGGGGGGTTCGTGCACACAGCCCAGCTTGGAGCGAACGACCTACACCGAACTGAG
ATACCTACAGCGTGAGCTATGAGAAAGCGCCACGCTTCCCGAAGGGAGAAAGGCGGACAGGTATCCGGTA
AGCGGCAGGGTCGGAACAGGAGAGCGCACGAGGGAGCTTCCAGGGGGAAACGCCTGGTATCTTTATAGTC
CTGTCGGGTTTCGCCACCTCTGACTTGAGCGTCGATTTTTGTGATGCTCGTCAGGGGGGCGGAGCCTATG
GAAAAACGCCAGCAACGCGGCCTTTTTACGGTTCCTGGCCTTTTGCTGGCCTTTTGCTCACATGTTCTTT
CCTGCGTTATCCCCTGATTCTGTGGATAACCGTATTACCGCCTTTGAGTGAGCTGATACCGCTCGCCGCA
GCCGAACGACCGAGCGCAGCGAGTCAGTGAGCGAGGAAGCGGAAGAGCGCCCAATACGCAAACCGCCTCT
CCCCGCGCGTTGGCCGATTCATTAATGCAGCTGGCACGACAGGTTTCCCGACTGGAAAGCGGGCAGTGAG
CGCAACGCAATTAATACGCGTACCGCTAGCCAGGAAGAGTTTGTAGAAACGCAAAAAGGCCATCCGTCAG
GATGGCCTTCTGCTTAGTTTGATGCCTGGCAGTTTATGGCGGGC
Features (pLannotate 1.2.2; 14 found; start..end, strand, type, name):
     99..142     +  terminator     rrnB T1 terminator: Escherichia coli rrnB; transcription terminator T1 from the E. coli rrnB gene
    189..225     -  CDS            lacZα (fragment): LacZα fragment of β-galactosidase; lacZ fragment
    241..340     +  protein_bind   attL1: mutant version of attL; recombination site for the Gateway® LR reaction LR Clonase™
    612..764     -  CDS            dpnD (fragment): DPND_STRPN - Protein predicted: Swiss-Prot protein existence level 4. From Streptococcus pneumoniae serotype 4 (strain ATCC BAA-334 / TIGR4).
    808..1110    -  CDS            ccdB: CCDB_ECOLI - Also known as G, letB, letD. Experimental evidence at protein level: Swiss-Prot protein existence level 1. Toxic component of a type II toxin-antitoxin (TA) system, functioning in plasmid maintainence. Responsible for the post- segregational killing (PSK) of plasmid-free cells, also referred to as a plasmid addiction system. Half-life of over 2 hours. Cell killing by CcdB is accompanied by filamentation, defects in chromosome and plasmid segregation, defects in cell division, formation of anucleate cells, decreased DNA synthesis and plasmid loss. Interferes with the activity of DN
   1115..1273    -  CDS            ccdA (fragment): CCDA_ECO57 - Also known as H, letA. Experimental evidence at protein level: Swiss-Prot protein existence level 1. Antitoxin component of a type II toxin-antitoxin (TA) system which inhibits the post-segregational killing (PSK) of plasmid-free cells, also referred to as a plasmid addiction system. Binds to and blocks the activity of CcdB; will also remove bound CcdB protein from the CcdB-GyrA complex by forming a CcdA-CcdB complex, a process termed rejuvenation. Functions as a transcriptional corepressor for the ccdAB operon, repression also requires CcdB (By similarity). From Escherichia coli
   1455..2113    -  CDS            CmR: chloramphenicol acetyltransferase; cat; confers resistance to chloramphenicol
   2114..2216    -  promoter       cat promoter: promoter of the E. coli cat gene encoding chloramphenicol acetyltransferase
   2391..2490    -  protein_bind   attL2: mutant version of attL; recombination site for the Gateway® LR reaction LR Clonase™
   2508..2526    -  promoter       T7 promoter: promoter for bacteriophage T7 RNA polymerase
   2660..3469    +  CDS            KanR: aminoglycoside phosphotransferase; aph(3')-Ia; confers resistance to kanamycin in bacteria or G418 (Geneticin®) in eukaryotes
   3616..4204    +  rep_origin     ori: high-copy-number ColE1/pMB1/pBR322/pUC origin of replication
   4387..4479    +  CDS            lacI (fragment): lac repressor; lacI; The lac repressor binds to the lac operator to inhibit transcription in E. coli. This inhibition can be relieved by adding lactose or isopropyl-β-D-thiogalactopyranoside (IPTG).
   4534..4561    -  terminator     rrnB T2 terminator: transcription terminator T2 from the E. coli rrnB gene
