[The description below was written by a language model from this plasmid's Addgene catalogue record and pLannotate feature annotations shown in this document.]
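Description:
pRU325 is a Gateway entry-type intermediate vector built on the pDONR221 backbone and designed for assembling multiplex CRISPR guide RNA arrays, part of a toolkit for generating multiple Arabidopsis mutants by CRISPR/Cas9. It replicates in E. coli from a high-copy ColE1/pUC-type origin and carries a kanamycin resistance gene (aph(3')-Ia) on the backbone. rrnB T1 and T2 terminators sit upstream of the cloning region to insulate it from read-through transcription, and a T7 promoter lies just outside attL2. Small lacZα and lacI fragments in the annotation appear to be backbone remnants rather than functional genes.

The payload is a counter-selection cassette flanked by attL1 and attL2. Between these sites lie the ccdB toxin gene, a partial ccdA sequence, and a chloramphenicol acetyltransferase gene driven by its own cat promoter, which is why the plasmid is selected on both chloramphenicol and kanamycin. Because CcdB poisons DNA gyrase, the plasmid has to be maintained in a ccdB-tolerant strain. According to the record, the cassette serves as a placeholder that is replaced by up to eight gRNA units through Golden Gate assembly, so correctly assembled clones lose ccdB and can grow in standard strains. The type IIS sites used for this are not annotated in the feature tables, and no gRNA scaffolds or gRNA promoters are present in the vector as deposited. Once assembled, the gRNA array sits between attL1 and attL2 and can be moved by an LR reaction into a destination vector. The depositor and sequencing-derived records differ by one nucleotide in length and show the same features in the same order, with different start coordinates.
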