Addgene plasmid #167676: pRU325
Purpose: Intermediate vector for eight gRNAs using GoldenGate, contains ccdB and attL1-L2 sites for Gateway
Depositing lab: Niko Geldner. Depositing organization: Universite de Lausanne (UNIL). Publication: Combined fluorescent seed selection and multiplex CRISPR/Cas9 assembly for fast generation of multiple Arabidopsis mutants. Ursache R, Fujita S, Denervaud Tendon V, Geldner N. Plant Methods. 2021 Oct 30;17(1):111. doi: 10.1186/s13007-021-00811-9. PubMed 34717688.
Backbone
  Vector backbone: pDONR221
  Vector type: CRISPR
Growth in bacteria
  Bacterial resistance: Chloramphenicol and Kanamycin, 25 & 50 μg/mL
  Growth temperature: 37°C
  Growth strain: ccdB Survival
  Copy number: High Copy
Gene/Insert
  Gene/Insert name: attL1-ccdB-attL2
  Species: Escherichia coli
  Cloning method: Gateway Cloning
  Sequencing primers: 5′ GTAAAACGACGGCCAGT; 3′ CAGGAAACAGCTATGAC
Terms and licenses: Academic/Nonprofit Terms; Industry Terms: Not Available to Industry
Depositor comments: Please visit https://www.biorxiv.org/content/10.1101/2021.05.20.444986v1 for bioRxiv preprint.
How to cite: pRU325 was a gift from Niko Geldner (Addgene plasmid # 167676 ; http://n2t.net/addgene:167676 ; RRID:Addgene_167676)
